Addgene plasmid #36855: ArcLight-S249
Depositing lab: Vincent Pieribone. Depositing organization: John B. Pierce Laboratory. Publication: Single action potentials and subthreshold electrical events imaged in neurons with a fluorescent protein voltage probe. Jin L, Han Z, Platisa J, Wooltorton JR, Cohen LB, Pieribone VA. Neuron. 2012 Sep 6;75(5):779-85. 10.1016/j.neuron.2012.06.040 PubMed 22958819.
Backbone
  Vector backbone: pCS2+
  Backbone size w/o insert (bp): 5694
  Total vector size (bp): 7167
  Modifications to backbone: a hygromysin resistance gene was inserted to facilitate selection for stably transfected cells.
  Vector type: Mammalian Expression
  Selectable markers: Hygromycin
Growth in bacteria
  Bacterial resistance: Ampicillin, 100 μg/mL
  Growth temperature: 37°C
  Growth strain: DH5alpha
  Copy number: High Copy
Gene/Insert
  Gene/Insert name: fluorescent protein voltage sensor (alt names: ArcLight; Ci-VSP; super ecliptic pHluorin)
  Species: Ciona intestinalis
  Insert size (bp): 1473
  Mutation: Ci-VSP contains R217Q mutation; super ecliptic pHluorin contains A227D mutation
  GenBank ID: AB183035 AY533296
  Promoter: simian CMV
  Cloning method: Restriction Enzyme; 5′ cloning site HindIII (not destroyed); 3′ cloning site XbaI (not destroyed)
  Sequencing primers: 5′ GACGTAAATGGGCGGTAGGCGTG; 3′ TTAAAAAACCTCCCACACCTC
Resource information
  A portion of this plasmid was derived from a plasmid made by: Dr. Atsushi Miyawaki, Laboratory for Cell Function Dynamics, Brain Science Institute, RIKEN, 2-1 Hirosawa, Saitama 351-0198, Japan.
Terms and licenses: Academic/Nonprofit Terms; Industry Terms: Not Available to Industry
Depositor comments: http://www.fluorogenetic-voltage-sensors.org/ This construct is composed of the S1-4 domain of the CiVSP voltage sensor. Super ecliptic pHluorin is inserted at position S249 in the CiVSP sequence.
How to cite: ArcLight-S249 was a gift from Vincent Pieribone (Addgene plasmid # 36855 ; http://n2t.net/addgene:36855 ; RRID:Addgene_36855)
