[The description below was written by a language model from this plasmid's Addgene catalogue record and pLannotate feature annotations shown in this document.]
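Description:
ArcLight-S249 is a mammalian expression plasmid built on a pCS2+ backbone that encodes a genetically encoded fluorescent voltage sensor. It is propagated in E. coli as a high-copy plasmid through a ColE1/pUC-type origin with ampicillin selection (AmpR under its own bla promoter). It also carries an f1 origin and remnants of lac promoter/operator, lacI and lacZα sequences inherited from the backbone. The backbone was modified by adding a hygromycin resistance cassette, annotated as an SV40 enhancer/early promoter driving HygR, followed by a short ble fragment and an SV40 poly(A) signal. This cassette allows stably transfected mammalian cells to be selected.

The roughly 1.5 kb insert, cloned between HindIII and XbaI, fuses the S1–S4 voltage-sensing domain of the Ciona intestinalis voltage-sensitive phosphatase (Ci-VSP, carrying R217Q) to super ecliptic pHluorin carrying A227D. The fluorescent protein is placed at position S249 of the Ci-VSP sequence. The feature table annotates only the pHluorin portion. The Ci-VSP segment is not called out, but presumably occupies the unannotated stretch upstream of it. Transcription is driven by the simian CMV IE94 enhancer/promoter, which spans the end of the circular map and runs into the insert, and is terminated by an SV40 poly(A) signal. An SP6 promoter lies upstream of the coding region, which in pCS2+-type vectors allows in vitro transcription of sense RNA, and a partial T7 promoter lies downstream in the opposite orientation.

When the sensor is expressed in the membrane, voltage-dependent movement of the sensing domain changes pHluorin fluorescence. The associated publication describes using this type of probe to optically image single action potentials and subthreshold electrical events in neurons.
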