Features (pLannotate 1.2.2; 18 found; start..end, strand, type, name):
     35..53      +  promoter       SP6 promoter: promoter for bacteriophage SP6 RNA polymerase
    820..1534    +  CDS            superecliptic pHluorin (fragment): pH-sensitive mutant of green fluorescent protein (Ng et al., 2002) excited strongly by blue light at neutral pH but minimally fluorescent at acidic pH
   1544..1561    -  promoter       T7 promoter (fragment): promoter for bacteriophage T7 RNA polymerase
   1566..1700    -  polyA_signal   SV40 poly(A) signal: SV40 polyadenylation signal
   1810..2139    +  promoter       SV40 promoter: SV40 enhancer and early promoter
   2188..3213    +  CDS            HygR: aminoglycoside phosphotransferase from E. coli; aph(4)-Ia; confers resistance to hygromycin
   3223..3348    +  CDS            ble (fragment): BLE_KLEPN - Experimental evidence at protein level: Swiss-Prot protein existence level 1. Binding protein with a strong affinity to the bleomycin family of antibiotics. Binds to CL990; an antimitotic-antibiotic compound. From Klebsiella pneumoniae.
   3343..3464    +  polyA_signal   SV40 poly(A) signal: SV40 polyadenylation signal
   3526..3542    -  protein_bind   lac operator: The lac repressor binds to the lac operator to inhibit transcription in E. coli. This inhibition can be relieved by adding lactose or isopropyl-β-D-thiogalactopyranoside (IPTG). lac repressor encoded by lacI
   3550..3580    -  promoter       lac promoter: promoter for the E. coli lac operon
   3595..3616    -  protein_bind   CAP binding site: CAP binding activates transcription in the presence of cAMP. E. coli catabolite activator protein
   3629..3721    -  CDS            lacI (fragment): lac repressor; lacI; The lac repressor binds to the lac operator to inhibit transcription in E. coli. This inhibition can be relieved by adding lactose or isopropyl-β-D-thiogalactopyranoside (IPTG).
   3904..4492    -  rep_origin     ori: high-copy-number ColE1/pMB1/pBR322/pUC origin of replication
   4663..5523    -  CDS            AmpR: β-lactamase; bla; confers resistance to ampicillin, carbenicillin, and related antibiotics
   5524..5628    -  promoter       AmpR promoter: bla
   5681..6109    -  rep_origin     f1 ori (sequence partly withheld): f1 bacteriophage origin of replication; arrow indicates direction of (+) strand synthesis
   6114..6180    -  CDS            lacZα (fragment): LacZα fragment of β-galactosidase; lacZ fragment
   6183..7167    +  promoter       CMV IE94 promoter: enhancer/promoter region of simian cytomegalovirus major immediate early transcription unit IE94
>Addgene plasmid #36855 | ArcLight-S249 | depositor full sequence | sequence record 46726 | ArcLight-S249 sequence 7167 bps
CGCCATTCTGCCTGGGGACGTCGGAGCTAGCTTGATTTAGGTGACACTATAGAATACAAGCTTATGGAGG
GATTCGACGGTTCAGATTTTAGTCCTCCAGCTGATTTAGTTGGCGTTGACGGTGCAGTCATGCGGAACGT
CGTTGACGTCACGATAAATGGTGACGTCACTGCTCCGCCGAAAGCTGCGCCAAGAAAAAGTGAATCGGTA
AAGAAAGTTCATTGGAATGATGTAGACCAAGGACCGAGTGAAAAACCAGAGACAAGACAGGAGGAACGAA
TAGATATACCCGAGATTTCAGGTCTATGGTGGGGCGAGAATGAACATGGAGTGGACGATGGGAGAATGGA
GATACCTACTACTGGTGTAGGTCGCGTCCAGTTTCGTGTCCGAGCAGTGATTGATCATCTAGGGATGCGA
GTCTTTGGAGTCTTCCTAATTTTCTTGGACATCATCCTCATGATCATTGATCTCAGTCTTCCAGGAAAAA
GTGAATCTTCACAATCCTTTTATGACGGGATGGCTTTGGCTCTTTCTTGTTATTTCATGCTGGATTTAGG
ATTAAGGATATTTGCCTACGGGCCCAAGAATTTCTTCACCAACCCCTGGGAGGTTGCTGATGGTTTGATT
ATCGTTGTCACATTCGTCGTCACGATATTTTACACTGTGTTAGATGAATACGTGCAAGAAACAGGAGCCG
ATGGTTTGGGGCAATTGGTTGTGTTGGCCCGTTTGCTGCGTGTGGTTCGATTAGCAAGAATATTTTATTC
CCACCAACAAATGAAGGCTTCAAGCAGAAGAACAATATCAGGGGATCCCATGAGTAAAGGAGAAGAACTT
TTCACTGGAGTTGTCCCAATTCTTGTTGAATTAGATGGTGATGTTAATGGGCACAAATTTTCTGTCAGTG
GAGAGGGTGAAGGTGATGCAACATACGGAAAACTTACCCTTAAATTTATTTGCACTACTGGAAAACTACC
TGTTCCATGGCCAACACTTGTCACTACTTTAACTTATGGTGTTCAATGCTTTTCAAGATACCCAGATCAT
ATGAAACGGCATGACTTTTTCAAGAGTGCCATGCCCGAAGGTTATGTACAGGAAAGAACTATATTTTTCA
AAGATGACGGGAACTACAAGACACGTGCTGAAGTCAAGTTTGAAGGTGATACCCTTGTTAATAGAATCGA
GTTAAAAGGTATTGATTTTAAAGAAGATGGAAACATTCTTGGACACAAATTGGAATACAACTATAACGAT
CACCAGGTGTACATCATGGCAGACAAACAAAAGAATGGAATCAAAGCTAACTTCAAAATTAGACACAACA
TTGAAGATGGAGGCGTTCAACTAGCAGACCATTATCAACAAAATACTCCAATTGGCGATGGGCCCGTCCT
TTTACCAGACAACCATTACCTGTTTACAACTTCTACTCTTTCGAAAGATCCCAACGAAAAGAGAGACCAC
ATGGTCCTTCTTGAGTTTGTAACAGCTGATGGGATTACACATGGCATGGATGAACTATACAAATGATCTA
GAACTATAGTGAGTCGTATTACGTAGATCCAGACATGATAAGATACATTGATGAGTTTGGACAAACCACA
ACTAGAATGCAGTGAAAAAAATGCTTTATTTGTGAAATTTGTGATGCTATTGCTTTATTTGTAACCATTA
TAAGCTGCAATAAACAAGTTAACAACAACAATTGCATTCATTTTATGTTTCAGGTTCAGGGGGAGGTGTG
GGAGGTTTTTTAATTGATATCCGCGGCGCCAATGCATTGGGCCCGGTACCCTGTGGAATGTGTGTCAGTT
AGGGTGTGGAAAGTCCCCAGGCTCCCCAGCAGGCAGAAGTATGCAAAGCATGCATCTCAATTAGTCAGCA
ACCAGGTGTGGAAAGTCCCCAGGCTCCCCAGCAGGCAGAAGTATGCAAAGCATGCATCTCAATTAGTCAG
CAACCATAGTCCCGCCCCTAACTCCGCCCATCCCGCCCCTAACTCCGCCCAGTTCCGCCCATTCTCCGCC
CCATGGCTGACTAATTTTTTTTATTTATGCAGAGGCCGAGGCCGCCTCTGCCTCTGAGCTATTCCAGAAG
TAGTGAGGAGGCTTTTTTGGAGGCCTAGGCTTTTGCAAAAAGCTCCCGGGAGCTTGTATATCCATTTTCG
GATCTGATCAGCACGTGATGAAAAAGCCTGAACTCACCGCGACGTCTGTCGAGAAGTTTCTGATCGAAAA
GTTCGACAGCGTCTCCGACCTGATGCAGCTCTCGGAGGGCGAAGAATCTCGTGCTTTCAGCTTCGATGTA
GGAGGGCGTGGATATGTCCTGCGGGTAAATAGCTGCGCCGATGGTTTCTACAAAGATCGTTATGTTTATC
GGCACTTTGCATCGGCCGCGCTCCCGATTCCGGAAGTGCTTGACATTGGGGAATTCAGCGAGAGCCTGAC
CTATTGCATCTCCCGCCGTGCACAGGGTGTCACGTTGCAAGACCTGCCTGAAACCGAACTGCCCGCTGTT
CTGCAGCCGGTCGCGGAGGCCATGGATGCGATCGCTGCGGCCGATCTTAGCCAGACGAGCGGGTTCGGCC
CATTCGGACCGCAAGGAATCGGTCAATACACTACATGGCGTGATTTCATATGCGCGATTGCTGATCCCCA
TGTGTATCACTGGCAAACTGTGATGGACGACACCGTCAGTGCGTCCGTCGCGCAGGCTCTCGATGAGCTG
ATGCTTTGGGCCGAGGACTGCCCCGAAGTCCGGCACCTCGTGCACGCGGATTTCGGCTCCAACAATGTCC
TGACGGACAATGGCCGCATAACAGCGGTCATTGACTGGAGCGAGGCGATGTTCGGGGATTCCCAATACGA
GGTCGCCAACATCTTCTTCTGGAGGCCGTGGTTGGCTTGTATGGAGCAGCAGACGCGCTACTTCGAGCGG
AGGCATCCGGAGCTTGCAGGATCGCCGCGGCTCCGGGCGTATATGCTCCGCATTGGTCTTGACCAACTCT
ATCAGAGCTTGGTTGACGGCAATTTCGATGATGCAGCTTGGGCGCAGGGTCGATGCGACGCAATCGTCCG
ATCCGGAGCCGGGACTGTCGGGCGTACACAAATCGCCCGCAGAAGCGCGGCCGTCTGGACCGATGGCTGT
GTAGAAGTACTCGCCGATAGTGGAAACCGACGCCCCAGCACTCGTCCGAGGGCAAAGGAATAGCACGTGC
TACGAGATTTCGATTCCACCGCCGCCTTCTATGAAAGGTTGGGCTTCGGAATCGTTTTCCGGGACGCCGG
CTGGATGATCCTCCAGCGCGGGGATCTCATGCTGGAGTTCTTCGCCCACCCCAACTTGTTTATTGCAGCT
TATAATGGTTACAAATAAAGCAATAGCATCACAAATTTCACAAATAAAGCATTTTTTTCACTGCATTCTA
GTTGTGGTTTGTCCAAACTCATCAATGTATCTTATCATGTCTGTATACCGTACGCGCTTGGCGTAATCAT
GGTCATAGCTGTTTCCTGTGTGAAATTGTTATCCGCTCACAATTCCACACAACATACGAGCCGGAAGCAT
AAAGTGTAAAGCCTGGGGTGCCTAATGAGTGAGCTAACTCACATTAATTGCGTTGCGCTCACTGCCCGCT
TTCCAGTCGGGAAACCTGTCGTGCCAGCTGCATTAATGAATCGGCCAACGCGCGGGGAGAGGCGGTTTGC
GTATTGGGCGCTCTTCCGCTTCCTCGCTCACTGACTCGCTGCGCTCGGTCGTTCGGCTGCGGCGAGCGGT
ATCAGCTCACTCAAAGGCGGTAATACGGTTATCCACAGAATCAGGGGATAACGCAGGAAAGAACATGTGA
GCAAAAGGCCAGCAAAAGGCCAGGAACCGTAAAAAGGCCGCGTTGCTGGCGTTTTTCCATAGGCTCCGCC
CCCCTGACGAGCATCACAAAAATCGACGCTCAAGTCAGAGGTGGCGAAACCCGACAGGACTATAAAGATA
CCAGGCGTTTCCCCCTGGAAGCTCCCTCGTGCGCTCTCCTGTTCCGACCCTGCCGCTTACCGGATACCTG
TCCGCCTTTCTCCCTTCGGGAAGCGTGGCGCTTTCTCATAGCTCACGCTGTAGGTATCTCAGTTCGGTGT
AGGTCGTTCGCTCCAAGCTGGGCTGTGTGCACGAACCCCCCGTTCAGCCCGACCGCTGCGCCTTATCCGG
TAACTATCGTCTTGAGTCCAACCCGGTAAGACACGACTTATCGCCACTGGCAGCAGCCACTGGTAACAGG
ATTAGCAGAGCGAGGTATGTAGGCGGTGCTACAGAGTTCTTGAAGTGGTGGCCTAACTACGGCTACACTA
GAAGGACAGTATTTGGTATCTGCGCTCTGCTGAAGCCAGTTACCTTCGGAAAAAGAGTTGGTAGCTCTTG
ATCCGGCAAACAAACCACCGCTGGTAGCGGTGGTTTTTTTGTTTGCAAGCAGCAGATTACGCGCAGAAAA
AAAGGATCTCAAGAAGATCCTTTGATCTTTTCTACGGGGTCTGACGCTCAGTGGAACGAAAACTCACGTT
AAGGGATTTTGGTCATGAGATTATCAAAAAGGATCTTCACCTAGATCCTTTTAAATTAAAAATGAAGTTT
TAAATCAATCTAAAGTATATATGAGTAAACTTGGTCTGACAGTTACCAATGCTTAATCAGTGAGGCACCT
ATCTCAGCGATCTGTCTATTTCGTTCATCCATAGTTGCCTGACTCCCCGTCGTGTAGATAACTACGATAC
GGGAGGGCTTACCATCTGGCCCCAGTGCTGCAATGATACCGCGAGACCCACGCTCACCGGCTCCAGATTT
ATCAGCAATAAACCAGCCAGCCGGAAGGGCCGAGCGCAGAAGTGGTCCTGCAACTTTATCCGCCTCCATC
CAGTCTATTAATTGTTGCCGGGAAGCTAGAGTAAGTAGTTCGCCAGTTAATAGTTTGCGCAACGTTGTTG
CCATTGCTACAGGCATCGTGGTGTCACGCTCGTCGTTTGGTATGGCTTCATTCAGCTCCGGTTCCCAACG
ATCAAGGCGAGTTACATGATCCCCCATGTTGTGCAAAAAAGCGGTTAGCTCCTTCGGTCCTCCGATCGTT
GTCAGAAGTAAGTTGGCCGCAGTGTTATCACTCATGGTTATGGCAGCACTGCATAATTCTCTTACTGTCA
TGCCATCCGTAAGATGCTTTTCTGTGACTGGTGAGTACTCAACCAAGTCATTCTGAGAATAGTGTATGCG
GCGACCGAGTTGCTCTTGCCCGGCGTCAATACGGGATAATACCGCGCCACATAGCAGAACTTTAAAAGTG
CTCATCATTGGAAAACGTTCTTCGGGGCGAAAACTCTCAAGGATCTTACCGCTGTTGAGATCCAGTTCGA
TGTAACCCACTCGTGCACCCAACTGATCTTCAGCATCTTTTACTTTCACCAGCGTTTCTGGGTGAGCAAA
AACAGGAAGGCAAAATGCCGCAAAAAAGGGAATAAGGGCGACACGGAAATGTTGAATACTCATACTCTTC
CTTTTTCAATATTATTGAAGCATTTATCAGGGTTATTGTCTCATGAGCGGATACATATTTGAATGTATTT
AGAAAAATAAACAAATAGGGGTTCCGCGCACATTTCCCCGAAAAGTGCCACCTAAATTGTAAGCGTTAAT
ATTTTGTTAAAATTCGCGTTAAATTTTTGTTAAATCAGCTCATTTTTTAACCAATAGGCCGAAATCGGCA
AAATCCCTTATAAATCAAAAGAATAGACCGAGATAGGGT
[37 nt withheld, positions 5780-5816]
AAAGAACGTGGACTCCAACGTCAAAGG
[49 nt withheld, positions 5844-5892]
T
[91 nt withheld, positions 5894-5984]
G
[124 nt withheld, positions 5986-6109]
CCCATTCGCCATTCAGGCTGCGCAACTGTTGGGAAGGGCGATCGGTGCGGGCCTCTTCGCTATTACGCCA
GTCGACCATAGCCAATTCAATATGGCGTATATGGACTCATGCCAATTCAATATGGTGGATCTGGACCTGT
GCCAATTCAATATGGCGTATATGGACTCGTGCCAATTCAATATGGTGGATCTGGACCCCAGCCAATTCAA
TATGGCGGACTTGGCACCATGCCAATTCAATATGGCGGACTTGGCACTGTGCCAACTGGGGAGGGGTCTA
CTTGGCACGGTGCCAAGTTTGAGGAGGGGTCTTGGCCCTGTGCCAAGTCCGCCATATTGAATTGGCATGG
TGCCAATAATGGCGGCCATATTGGCTATATGCCAGGATCAATATATAGGCAATATCCAATATGGCCCTAT
GCCAATATGGCTATTGGCCAGGTTCAATACTATGTATTGGCCCTATGCCATATAGTATTCCATATATGGG
TTTTCCTATTGACGTAGATAGCCCCTCCCAATGGGCGGTCCCATATACCATATATGGGGCTTCCTAATAC
CGCCCATAGCCACTCCCCCATTGACGTCAATGGTCTCTATATATGGTCTTTCCTATTGACGTCATATGGG
CGGTCCTATTGACGTATATGGCGCCTCCCCCATTGACGTCAATTACGGTAAATGGCCCGCCTGGCTCAAT
GCCCATTGACGTCAATAGGACCACCCACCATTGACGTCAATGGGATGGCTCATTGCCCATTCATATCCGT
TCTCACGCCCCCTATTGACGTCAATGACGGTAAATGGCCCACTTGGCAGTACATCAATATCTATTAATAG
TAACTTGGCAAGTACATTACTATTGGAAGGACGCCAGGGTACATTGGCAGTACTCCCATTGACGTCAATG
GCGGTAAATGGCCCGCGATGGCTGCCAAGTACATCCCCATTGACGTCAATGGGGAGGGGCAATGACGCAA
ATGGGCGTTCCATTGACGTAAATGGGCGGTAGGCGTGCCTAATGGGAGGTCTATATAAGCAATGCTCGTT
TAGGGAAC
