>Addgene plasmid #36855 | ArcLight-S249 | addgene partial sequence | sequence record 47911 | CMV-F 5'-CGCAAATGGGCGGTAGGCGTG-3'
CGCCATTCTGCCTGGGGACGTCGGAGCTAGCTTGATTTAGGTGACACTATAGAATACAAGCTTATGGAGG
GATTCGACGGTTCAGATTTTAGTCCTCCAGCTGATTTAGTTGGCGTTGACGGTGCAGTCATGCGGAACGT
CGTTGACGTCACGATAAATGGTGACGTCACTGCTCCGCCGAAAGCTGCGCCAAGAAAAAGTGAATCGGTA
AAGAAAGTTCATTGGAATGATGTAGACCAAGGACCGAGTGAAAAACCAGAGACAAGACAGGAGGAACGAA
TAGATATACCCGAGATTTCAGGTCTATGGTGGGGCGAGAATGAACATGGAGTGGACGATGGGAGAATGGA
GATACCTACTACTGGTGTAGGTCGCGTCCAGTTTCGTGTCCGAGCAGTGATTGATCATCTAGGGATGCGA
GTCTTTGGAGTCTTCCTAATTTTCTTGGACATCATCCTCATGATCATTGATCTCAGTCTTCCAGGAAAAA
GTGAATCTTCACAATCCTTTTATGACGGGATGGCTTTGGCTCTTTCTTGTTATTTCATGCTGGATTTAGG
ATTAAGGATATTTGCCTACGGGCCCAAGAATTTCTTCACCAACCCCTGGGAGGTTGCTGATGGTTTGATT
ATCGTTGTCACATTCGTCGTCACGATATTTTACACTGTGTTAGATGAATACGTGCAAGAAACAGGAGCCG
ATGGTTTGGGGCAATTGGTTGTGTTGGCCCGTTTGCTGCGTGTGGTTCGATTAGCAAGAATATTTTATTC
CCACCAACAAATGAAGGCTTCAAGCAGAAGAACAATATCAGGGGATCCCATGAGTAAAGGAGAAGAACTT
TTCACTGGAGTTGTCCCAATTCTTGTTGAATTAGATGGTGATGTTAATGGGCACAA
