>Addgene plasmid #36855 | ArcLight-S249 | addgene partial sequence | sequence record 49810 | pBABE-3
GCATTGGCGCCGCGGATATCAATTAAAAAACCTCCCACACCTCCCCCTGAACCTGAAACATAAAATGAAT
GCAATTGTTGTTGTTAACTTGTTTATTGCAGCTTATAATGGTTACAAATAAAGCAATAGCATCACAAATT
TCACAAATAAAGCATTTTTTTCACTGCATTCTAGTTGTGGTTTGTCCAAACTCATCAATGTATCTTATCA
TGTCTGGATCTACGTAATACGACTCACTATAGTTCTAGATCATTTGTATAGTTCATCCATGCCATGTGTA
ATCCCATCAGCTGTTACAAACTCAAGAAGGACCATGTGGTCTCTCTTTTCGTTGGGATCTTTCGAAAGAG
TAGAAGTTGTAAACAGGTAATGGTTGTCTGGTAAAAGGACGGGCCCATCGCCAATTGGAGTATTTTGTTG
ATAATGGTCTGCTAGTTGAACGCCTCCATCTTCAATGTTGTGTCTAATTTTGAAGTTAGCTTTGATTCCA
TTCTTTTGTTTGTCTGCCATGATGTACACCTGGTGATCGTTATAGTTGTATTCCAATTTGTGTCCAAGAA
TGTTTCCATCTTCTTTAAAATCAATACCTTTTAACTCGATTCTATTAACAAGGGTATCACCTTCAAACTT
GACTTCAGCACGTGTCTTGTAGTTCCCGTCATCTTTGAAAAATATAGTTCTTTCCTGTACATAACCTTCG
GGCATGGCACTCTTGAAAAAGTCATGCCGTTTCATATGATCTGGGTATCTTGAAAAGCATTGAACACCAT
AAGTTAAAGTAGTGACAAGTGTTGGCCATGGAACAG
